Addgene plasmid #218877: pGP-AAV-syn-flex-iGABASnFR2-WPRE
Purpose: AAV-mediated expression of improved GABA sensor (positive change in fluorescence)
Depositing lab: GENIE Project. Depositing organization: HHMI, Janelia Research Campus. Publication: iGABASnFR2 is an improved genetically encoded protein sensor of GABA. Kolb I, Hasseman JP, Matsumoto A, Jensen TP, Kopach O, Arthur BJ, Zhang Y, Tsang A, Reep D, Tsegaye G, Zheng J, Patel RH, Looger LL, Marvin JS, Korff WL, Rusakov DA, Yonehara K, Turner GC. eLife. 2026 Mar 18;14:RP108319. doi: 10.7554/eLife.108319. PubMed 41848771.
Backbone
  Vector backbone: pAAV-Syn-FLEX
  Backbone manufacturer: Scott Sternson
  Vector type: Mammalian Expression, AAV, Cre/Lox
Growth in bacteria
  Bacterial resistance: Ampicillin, 100 μg/mL
  Growth temperature: 37°C
  Growth strain: NEB Stable
  Copy number: High Copy
Gene/Insert
  Gene/Insert name: iGABASnFR2 (alt name: variant 4409)
  Species: Pseudomonas fluorescens, A. victoria (jellyfish)
  Insert size (bp): 1941
  Mutation: S99A F102Y F104Y L178S
  Promoter: Synapsin
  Cloning method: Restriction Enzyme; 5′ cloning site Unknown (unknown if destroyed)
Terms and licenses: Academic/Nonprofit Terms; Industry Terms: Not Available to Industry
Depositor comments: Please visit https://doi.org/10.1101/2025.03.25.644953 for bioRxiv preprint.
How to cite: pGP-AAV-syn-flex-iGABASnFR2-WPRE was a gift from GENIE Project (Addgene plasmid # 218877 ; http://n2t.net/addgene:218877 ; RRID:Addgene_218877) For viral preps, please replace (Addgene plasmid # 218877) in the above sentence with: (Addgene viral prep # 218877-AAV1) or (Addgene viral prep # 218877-AAV5)
