[The description below was written by a language model from this plasmid's Addgene catalogue record and pLannotate feature annotations shown in this document.]
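Description:
pGP-AAV-syn-flex-iGABASnFR2-WPRE is a 6.5 kb AAV transfer plasmid built on the pAAV-Syn-FLEX backbone for Cre-dependent, neuron-specific expression of iGABASnFR2, an improved genetically encoded fluorescent GABA sensor that reports GABA with a positive change in fluorescence. It is maintained in E. coli through a high-copy ColE1/pUC-type origin with ampicillin selection (AmpR under its own bla promoter), and it also carries an f1 phage origin. Short lacZα, lacI and SV40 large T fragments in the annotation are backbone remnants rather than functional genes.

The expression cassette lies between two AAV2 inverted terminal repeats, which allow it to be packaged into recombinant AAV particles. The human synapsin I promoter is followed by a FLEX switch, in which pairs of lox2272 and loxP sites in opposing orientation flank the sensor coding sequence, itself placed in antisense orientation relative to the promoter. Without Cre no functional transcript is made. Cre recombination inverts the insert and then excises one site of each pair, locking it in the sense orientation. The 1,941 bp insert (variant 4409) combines a Pseudomonas fluorescens-derived sequence with an Aequorea victoria GFP-derived reporter, annotated here as cEGFP, and carries the mutations S99A, F102Y, F104Y and L178S. An Igκ leader at the N-terminus and a PDGFRβ transmembrane domain at the C-terminus direct secretion and anchor the sensor on the outer cell surface, where it can detect extracellular GABA. A WPRE downstream boosts transcript stability and expression, and an SV40 poly(A) signal is annotated before the second ITR. The construct is intended for producing AAV to image GABA in Cre-defined neuronal populations.
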