Features (pLannotate 1.2.2; 20 found; start..end, strand, type, name):
     42..174     -  repeat_region  AAV2 ITR (fragment): inverted terminal repeat of adeno-associated virus serotype 2 inverted
    256..703     +  promoter       hSyn promoter: human synapsin I promoter; confers neuron-specific expression (Kügler et al., 2003)
    733..766     -  protein_bind   lox2272: Cre-mediated recombination occurs in the 8-bp core sequence (GGATACTT). lox2272 sites are compatible with each other, but incompatible with loxP or loxN sites (Lee and Saito, 1988). Cre recombinase
    829..862     -  protein_bind   loxP: Cre-mediated recombination occurs in the 8-bp core sequence (GCATACAT). Cre recombinase
    876..1022    -  CDS            PDGFRβ TM domain: transmembrane domain from platelet derived growth factor receptor beta
   1194..1919    -  CDS            cEGFP: cEGFP is a basic (constitutively fluorescent) green fluorescent protein published in 2008, derived from Aequorea victoria.
   2751..2813    -  sig_peptide    Igκ leader: leader sequence from mouse immunoglobulin κ light chain
   2830..2863    +  protein_bind   lox2272: Cre-mediated recombination occurs in the 8-bp core sequence (GGATACTT). lox2272 sites are compatible with each other, but incompatible with loxP or loxN sites (Lee and Saito, 1988). Cre recombinase
   2934..2967    +  protein_bind   loxP: Cre-mediated recombination occurs in the 8-bp core sequence (GCATACAT). Cre recombinase
   2985..3009    +  misc_feature   MCS (fragment): pBluescript multiple cloning site
   3009..3597    +  misc_feature   WPRE: woodchuck hepatitis virus posttranscriptional regulatory element
   3640..3761    -  polyA_signal   SV40 poly(A) signal: SV40 polyadenylation signal
   3784..3852    -  CDS            large T antigen (fragment): large T antigen from SV40 (simian virus 40)
   3923..4056    +  repeat_region  AAV2 ITR: inverted terminal repeat of adeno-associated virus serotype 2 inverted
   4050..4106    -  CDS            lacI (fragment): lac repressor; lacI; The lac repressor binds to the lac operator to inhibit transcription in E. coli. This inhibition can be relieved by adding lactose or isopropyl-β-D-thiogalactopyranoside (IPTG).
   4289..4877    -  rep_origin     ori: high-copy-number ColE1/pMB1/pBR322/pUC origin of replication
   5048..5908    -  CDS            AmpR: β-lactamase; bla; confers resistance to ampicillin, carbenicillin, and related antibiotics
   5909..6013    -  promoter       AmpR promoter: bla
   6066..6494    -  rep_origin     f1 ori (sequence partly withheld): f1 bacteriophage origin of replication; arrow indicates direction of (+) strand synthesis
   6499..47      -  CDS            lacZα (fragment) (across the origin): LacZα fragment of β-galactosidase; lacZ fragment
>Addgene plasmid #218877 | pGP-AAV-syn-flex-iGABASnFR2-WPRE | addgene full sequence | sequence record 436595 | Addgene NGS Result
GTTGGGAAGGGCGATCGGTGCGGGCCTCTTCGCTATTACGCCAGCTGCGCGCTCGCTCGCTCACTGAGGC
CGCCCGGGCAAAGCCCGGGCGTCGGGCGACCTTTGGTCGCCCGGCCTCAGTGAGCGAGCGAGCGCGCAGA
GAGGGAGTGGCCAACTCCATCACTAGGGGTTCCTTGTAGTTAATGATTAACCCGCCATGCTACTTATCTA
CGTAGCCATGCTCTAGGAAGATCTCTGCAGAGGGCCCTGCGTATGAGTGCAAGTGGGTTTTAGGACCAGG
ATGAGGCGGGGTGGGGGTGCCTACCTGACGACCGACCCCGACCCACTGGACAAGCACCCAACCCCCATTC
CCCAAATTGCGCATCCCCTATCAGAGAGGGGGAGGGGAAACAGGATGCGGCGAGGCGCGTGCGCACTGCC
AGCTTCAGCACCGCGGACAGTGCCTTCGCCCCCGCCTGGCGGCGCGCGCCACCGCCGCCTCAGCACTGAA
GGCGCGCTGACGTCACTCGCCGGTCCCCCGCAAACTCCCCTTCCCGGCCACCTTGGTCGCGTCCGCGCCG
CCGCCGGCCCAGCCGGACCGCACCACGCGAGGCGCGAGATAGGGGGGCACGGGCGCGACCATCTGCGCTG
CGGCGCCGGCGACTCAGCGCTGCCTCAGTCTGCGGTGGGCAGCGGAGGAGTCGTGTCGTGCCTGAGAGCG
CAGTCGAATTCAAGCTGCTAGCAAGGATCCCCATAACTTCGTATAAAGTATCCTATACGAAGTTATATCA
AAATAGGAAGACCAATGCTTCACCATCGACCCGAATTGCCAAGCATCACCATCGACCCATAACTTCGTAT
AATGTATGCTATACGAAGTTATACTAGAGCTTTCAACGTGGCTTCTTCTGCCAAAGCATGATGAGGATGA
TAAGGGAGATGATGGTGAGCACCACCAGGGCCAGGATGGCTGAGATCACCACCACCTTAAAGGGCAAGGA
GTGTGGCACCACGATGACCTCCTGCGTGTCCTGGCCCACAGCATTCAGATCCTCTTCTGAGATGAGTTTT
TGTTCGTCGACCTGCAGTTTGACTAGCCATTCATTCCACCGTGTCGCAATGGCCGGACCGTTCTTGGCCC
AGTAGGCGAAATCGAGGGTGATCTGATCCTTGACGTAGGCGGTCGGCAGGTTCGGTGCCAGGTTGGCGTT
CCAGTTGTACTCCAGCTTGTGCCCCAGGATGTTGCCGTCCTCCTTGAAGTCGATGCCCTTCAGCTCGATG
CGGTTCACCAGGGTGTCGCCCTCGAACTTCACCTCGGCGCGGGTCTTGTAGGTGCCGTCGTCCTTGAAGC
TGATGGTGCGCTCCTGGACGTAGCCTTCGGGCATGGCGGACTTGAAGAAGTCGTGCTGCTTCATGTGGTC
GGGGTAGCGGCTGAAGCACTGCACGCCGTAGGTCAGGGTGGTCACGAGGGTGGGCCAGGGCACGGGCAGC
TTGCCGGTGGTGCAGATGAACTTCAGGGTCAGCTTGCCGTTGGTGGCATCGCCCTCGCCCTCGCCGCGCA
CGCTGAACTTGTGGCCGTTTACGTCGCCGTCCAGCTCGACCAGGATGGGCACCACCCCGGTGAACAGCTC
CTCGCCCTTGCTCATGCTCCCTCCGGTACCGCCCTTGTACAGCTCGTCCATGCCGAGAGTGATCCCGGCG
GCGGTCACGAACTCCAGCAGGACCATGTGATCGCGCTTCTCGTTGGGGTCTTTGCTCAGCACGGACTGGG
TGCTCAGGTAGTGGTTGTCGGGCAGCAGCACGGGGCCGTCGCCGATGGGGGTGTTCTGCTGGTAGTGGTC
GGCGCTCTGCACGCTGCCGTCCTCCACGTTGTGGCGGATCTTGAAGTTCGCCATGATGCCGTTCTTCTGC
TTGTCGGCGGTGATCCGGACCTGCGCAAGGTCGAGGCGCTGCACACTGTCGATGTTCACTGGAGCATAGG
CGGTCAGGGCGGAAAAGTCGTCCTGGCCTTTGGCGCTGCTGGCACTGGCCAGGAACTTCATCGCGGCGGC
TTTGTTCTTCGTGCCTTTAGGCACGACGAGGATGTCGGCCATCACCAGGTTCTGCTTCCAGCTCACGCCC
ACTGGCGCGCCGTCTTCTTGCAGGGCGTGGATGCGACCGTTCCAGAACTGGCCCATGCTGACTTCGCCGG
AGGCCAGCAGCTGCTGCGACTGTGCACCGCCGCCCCACCAGACGATGTCTTTCTTGATGGTGTCGAGTTT
CTTGAAGGCGCGGTCCAGGTCCAGCGGGTAGAGCTTGTCGGCCGGTACGCCGTCGGCGAGCAGGGCCAGT
TCGAGCACGCCAGGGCTCGGCCATTTGTAGAGGGCGCGTTTGCCGGGGTAGGTCTTGGTGTCGAACAGCG
CGGTCCAGTCCTGGGGCTTGCTGGCTCCGAGCTTGCCTTCGTTGTAGCCGAGCACGTAAGAGTACAGGAA
GGCCCCCACTCCATGGTCACTCACGAACCGCGGATCGATCTTGTCGCGCTGGATCACCGAGAAATCCAGG
GGTTCGAGCAGGCCTTCGGCGGCGGCGCGCAAGGCGAAGTCGGCCTCTACATCCACCACGTCCCACTGCA
CGTTGCCGCTTTCGACCATGGCCTTGAGTTTGCCGTAGTCGGTGGGCCCATCCTGGACCACGGTAATGCC
GCTGGCCTTGCTGAACGGGTCGGCCCAGGCCTGCTTCTGCGCATCCTGGGTGCTACCGCCCCAGCTCACG
AAATTGATGCTTTCAGATCTGTCACCAGTGGAACCTGGAACCCAGAGCAGCAGTACCCATAGCAGGAGTG
TGTCTGTCTCCATGGTGGCGGATCCTAGTATAACTTCGTATAGGATACTTTATACGAAGTTATCATTGGG
ATTCTTCCTATTTTGATCCAAGCATCACCATCGACCCTCTAGTCCAGATCTCACCATCGACCCATAACTT
CGTATAGCATACATTATACGAAGTTATGTCCCTCGAAGAGGTTCGAATTCGATATCAAGCTTATCGATAA
TCAACCTCTGGATTACAAAATTTGTGAAAGATTGACTGGTATTCTTAACTATGTTGCTCCTTTTACGCTA
TGTGGATACGCTGCTTTAATGCCTTTGTATCATGCTATTGCTTCCCGTATGGCTTTCATTTTCTCCTCCT
TGTATAAATCCTGGTTGCTGTCTCTTTATGAGGAGTTGTGGCCCGTTGTCAGGCAACGTGGCGTGGTGTG
CACTGTGTTTGCTGACGCAACCCCCACTGGTTGGGGCATTGCCACCACCTGTCAGCTCCTTTCCGGGACT
TTCGCTTTCCCCCTCCCTATTGCCACGGCGGAACTCATCGCCGCCTGCCTTGCCCGCTGCTGGACAGGGG
CTCGGCTGTTGGGCACTGACAATTCCGTGGTGTTGTCGGGGAAATCATCGTCCTTTCCTTGGCTGCTCGC
CTGTGTTGCCACCTGGATTCTGCGCGGGACGTCCTTCTGCTACGTCCCTTCGGCCCTCAATCCAGCGGAC
CTTCCTTCCCGCGGCCTGCTGCCGGCTCTGCGGCCTCTTCCGCGTCTTCGCCTTCGCCCTCAGACGAGTC
GGATCTCCCTTTGGGCCGCCTCCCCGCATCGATACCGTCGACCCGGGCGGCCGCTTCGAGCAGACATGAT
AAGATACATTGATGAGTTTGGACAAACCACAACTAGAATGCAGTGAAAAAAATGCTTTATTTGTGAAATT
TGTGATGCTATTGCTTTATTTGTAACCATTATAAGCTGCAATAAACAAGTTAACAACAACAATTGCATTC
ATTTTATGTTTCAGGTTCAGGGGGAGATGTGGGAGGTTTTTTAAAGCAAGTAAAACCTCTACAAATGTGG
TAAAATCGATAAGGATCTTCCTAGAGCATGGCTACGTAGATAAGTAGCATGGCGGGTTAATCATTAACTA
CAAGGAACCCCTAGTGATGGAGTTGGCCACTCCCTCTCTGCGCGCTCGCTCGCTCACTGAGGCCGGGCGA
CCAAAGGTCGCCCGACGCCCGGGCTTTGCCCGGGCGGCCTCAGTGAGCGAGCGAGCGCGCAGCTGCATTA
ATGAATCGGCCAACGCGCGGGGAGAGGCGGTTTGCGTATTGGGCGCTCTTCCGCTTCCTCGCTCACTGAC
TCGCTGCGCTCGGTCGTTCGGCTGCGGCGAGCGGTATCAGCTCACTCAAAGGCGGTAATACGGTTATCCA
CAGAATCAGGGGATAACGCAGGAAAGAACATGTGAGCAAAAGGCCAGCAAAAGGCCAGGAACCGTAAAAA
GGCCGCGTTGCTGGCGTTTTTCCATAGGCTCCGCCCCCCTGACGAGCATCACAAAAATCGACGCTCAAGT
CAGAGGTGGCGAAACCCGACAGGACTATAAAGATACCAGGCGTTTCCCCCTGGAAGCTCCCTCGTGCGCT
CTCCTGTTCCGACCCTGCCGCTTACCGGATACCTGTCCGCCTTTCTCCCTTCGGGAAGCGTGGCGCTTTC
TCATAGCTCACGCTGTAGGTATCTCAGTTCGGTGTAGGTCGTTCGCTCCAAGCTGGGCTGTGTGCACGAA
CCCCCCGTTCAGCCCGACCGCTGCGCCTTATCCGGTAACTATCGTCTTGAGTCCAACCCGGTAAGACACG
ACTTATCGCCACTGGCAGCAGCCACTGGTAACAGGATTAGCAGAGCGAGGTATGTAGGCGGTGCTACAGA
GTTCTTGAAGTGGTGGCCTAACTACGGCTACACTAGAAGAACAGTATTTGGTATCTGCGCTCTGCTGAAG
CCAGTTACCTTCGGAAAAAGAGTTGGTAGCTCTTGATCCGGCAAACAAACCACCGCTGGTAGCGGTGGTT
TTTTTGTTTGCAAGCAGCAGATTACGCGCAGAAAAAAAGGATCTCAAGAAGATCCTTTGATCTTTTCTAC
GGGGTCTGACGCTCAGTGGAACGAAAACTCACGTTAAGGGATTTTGGTCATGAGATTATCAAAAAGGATC
TTCACCTAGATCCTTTTAAATTAAAAATGAAGTTTTAAATCAATCTAAAGTATATATGAGTAAACTTGGT
CTGACAGTTACCAATGCTTAATCAGTGAGGCACCTATCTCAGCGATCTGTCTATTTCGTTCATCCATAGT
TGCCTGACTCCCCGTCGTGTAGATAACTACGATACGGGAGGGCTTACCATCTGGCCCCAGTGCTGCAATG
ATACCGCGAGACCCACGCTCACCGGCTCCAGATTTATCAGCAATAAACCAGCCAGCCGGAAGGGCCGAGC
GCAGAAGTGGTCCTGCAACTTTATCCGCCTCCATCCAGTCTATTAATTGTTGCCGGGAAGCTAGAGTAAG
TAGTTCGCCAGTTAATAGTTTGCGCAACGTTGTTGCCATTGCTACAGGCATCGTGGTGTCACGCTCGTCG
TTTGGTATGGCTTCATTCAGCTCCGGTTCCCAACGATCAAGGCGAGTTACATGATCCCCCATGTTGTGCA
AAAAAGCGGTTAGCTCCTTCGGTCCTCCGATCGTTGTCAGAAGTAAGTTGGCCGCAGTGTTATCACTCAT
GGTTATGGCAGCACTGCATAATTCTCTTACTGTCATGCCATCCGTAAGATGCTTTTCTGTGACTGGTGAG
TACTCAACCAAGTCATTCTGAGAATAGTGTATGCGGCGACCGAGTTGCTCTTGCCCGGCGTCAATACGGG
ATAATACCGCGCCACATAGCAGAACTTTAAAAGTGCTCATCATTGGAAAACGTTCTTCGGGGCGAAAACT
CTCAAGGATCTTACCGCTGTTGAGATCCAGTTCGATGTAACCCACTCGTGCACCCAACTGATCTTCAGCA
TCTTTTACTTTCACCAGCGTTTCTGGGTGAGCAAAAACAGGAAGGCAAAATGCCGCAAAAAAGGGAATAA
GGGCGACACGGAAATGTTGAATACTCATACTCTTCCTTTTTCAATATTATTGAAGCATTTATCAGGGTTA
TTGTCTCATGAGCGGATACATATTTGAATGTATTTAGAAAAATAAACAAATAGGGGTTCCGCGCACATTT
CCCCGAAAAGTGCCACCTAAATTGTAAGCGTTAATATTTTGTTAAAATTCGCGTTAAATTTTTGTTAAAT
CAGCTCATTTTTTAACCAATAGGCCGAAATCGGCAAAATCCCTTATAAATCAAAAGAATAGACCGAGATA
GGGT
[37 nt withheld, positions 6165-6201]
AAAGAACGTGGACTCCAACGTCAAAGG
[49 nt withheld, positions 6229-6277]
T
[91 nt withheld, positions 6279-6369]
G
[124 nt withheld, positions 6371-6494]
CCCATTCGCCATTCAGGCTGCGCAACT
