>Addgene plasmid #218877 | pGP-AAV-syn-flex-iGABASnFR2-WPRE | depositor partial sequence | sequence record 427205 | iGABASnFR2
ATGGAGACAGACACACTCCTGCTATGGGTACTGCTGCTCTGGGTTCCAGGTTCCACTGGTGACAGATCTG
AAAGCATCAATTTCGTGAGCTGGGGCGGTAGCACCCAGGATGCGCAGAAGCAGGCCTGGGCCGACCCGTT
CAGCAAGGCCAGCGGCATTACCGTGGTCCAGGATGGGCCCACCGACTACGGCAAACTCAAGGCCATGGTC
GAAAGCGGCAACGTGCAGTGGGACGTGGTGGATGTAGAGGCCGACTTCGCCTTGCGCGCCGCCGCCGAAG
GCCTGCTCGAACCCCTGGATTTCTCGGTGATCCAGCGCGACAAGATCGATCCGCGGTTCGTGAGTGACCA
TGGAGTGGGGGCCTTCCTGTACTCTTACGTGCTCGGCTACAACGAAGGCAAGCTCGGAGCCAGCAAGCCC
CAGGACTGGACCGCGCTGTTCGACACCAAGACCTACCCCGGCAAACGCGCCCTCTACAAATGGCCGAGCC
CTGGCGTGCTCGAACTGGCCCTGCTCGCCGACGGCGTACCGGCCGACAAGCTCTACCCGCTGGACCTGGA
CCGCGCCTTCAAGAAACTCGACACCATCAAGAAAGACATCGTCTGGTGGGGCGGCGGTGCACAGTCGCAG
CAGCTGCTGGCCTCCGGCGAAGTCAGCATGGGCCAGTTCTGGAACGGTCGCATCCACGCCCTGCAAGAAG
ACGGCGCGCCAGTGGGCGTGAGCTGGAAGCAGAACCTGGTGATGGCCGACATCCTCGTCGTGCCTAAAGG
CACGAAGAACAAAGCCGCCGCGATGAAGTTCCTGGCCAGTGCCAGCAGCGCCAAAGGCCAGGACGACTTT
TCCGCCCTGACCGCCTATGCTCCAGTGAACATCGACAGTGTGCAGCGCCTCGACCTTGCGCAGGTCCGGA
TCACCGCCGACAAGCAGAAGAACGGCATCATGGCGAACTTCAAGATCCGCCACAACGTGGAGGACGGCAG
CGTGCAGAGCGCCGACCACTACCAGCAGAACACCCCCATCGGCGACGGCCCCGTGCTGCTGCCCGACAAC
CACTACCTGAGCACCCAGTCCGTGCTGAGCAAAGACCCCAACGAGAAGCGCGATCACATGGTCCTGCTGG
AGTTCGTGACCGCCGCCGGGATCACTCTCGGCATGGACGAGCTGTACAAGGGCGGTACCGGAGGGAGCAT
GAGCAAGGGCGAGGAGCTGTTCACCGGGGTGGTGCCCATCCTGGTCGAGCTGGACGGCGACGTAAACGGC
CACAAGTTCAGCGTGCGCGGCGAGGGCGAGGGCGATGCCACCAACGGCAAGCTGACCCTGAAGTTCATCT
GCACCACCGGCAAGCTGCCCGTGCCCTGGCCCACCCTCGTGACCACCCTGACCTACGGCGTGCAGTGCTT
CAGCCGCTACCCCGACCACATGAAGCAGCACGACTTCTTCAAGTCCGCCATGCCCGAAGGCTACGTCCAG
GAGCGCACCATCAGCTTCAAGGACGACGGCACCTACAAGACCCGCGCCGAGGTGAAGTTCGAGGGCGACA
CCCTGGTGAACCGCATCGAGCTGAAGGGCATCGACTTCAAGGAGGACGGCAACATCCTGGGGCACAAGCT
GGAGTACAACTGGAACGCCAACCTGGCACCGAACCTGCCGACCGCCTACGTCAAGGATCAGATCACCCTC
GATTTCGCCTACTGGGCCAAGAACGGTCCGGCCATTGCGACACGGTGGAATGAATGGCTAGTCAAACTGC
AGGTCGACGAACAAAAACTCATCTCAGAAGAGGATCTGAATGCTGTGGGCCAGGACACGCAGGAGGTCAT
CGTGGTGCCACACTCCTTGCCCTTTAAGGTGGTGGTGATCTCAGCCATCCTGGCCCTGGTGGTGCTCACC
ATCATCTCCCTTATCATCCTCATCATGCTTTGGCAGAAGAAGCCACGTTGA
